Addgene plasmid #76462: PFKFB3 gRNA (BRDN0001146230)
Purpose: 3rd generation lentiviral gRNA plasmid targeting human PFKFB3
Depositing lab: John Doench & David Root. Depositing organization: Broad Institute. Publication: Optimized sgRNA design to maximize activity and minimize off-target effects of CRISPR-Cas9. Doench JG, Fusi N, Sullender M, Hegde M, Vaimberg EW, Donovan KF, Smith I, Tothova Z, Wilen C, Orchard R, Virgin HW, Listgarten J, Root DE. Nat Biotechnol. 2016 Jan 18. doi: 10.1038/nbt.3437. PubMed 26780180.
Backbone
  Vector backbone: lentiGuide-Puro
  Backbone manufacturer: Zhang Lab (Addgene plasmid # 52963)
  Vector type: Mammalian Expression, Lentiviral, CRISPR
  Selectable markers: Puromycin
Growth in bacteria
  Bacterial resistance: Ampicillin, 100 μg/mL
  Growth temperature: 37°C
  Growth strain: DH5alpha
  Copy number: High Copy
Gene/Insert
  Gene/Insert name: PFKFB3 (alt names: PFKFB3; NM_004566.3)
  gRNA/shRNA sequence: AGATGGTACGCGGCTGCACG
  Species: H. sapiens (human)
  Entrez Gene: PFKFB3 (a.k.a. IPFK2, PFK2, iPFK-2)
  Promoter: hU6
  Cloning method: Unknown
  Sequencing primers: 5′ U6-F; 3′ pS2-R
Terms and licenses: Academic/Nonprofit Terms; Industry Terms: Not Available to Industry
Depositor comments: The gRNA was designed to target the following Genbank reference sequence(s): NM_004566.3. Note that this plasmid does NOT contain Cas9. It should be used in conjunction with lentiCas9-Blast (Addgene #52962) or otherwise with cell lines already expressing Cas9. Browse the full kinome gRNA library at http://www.addgene.org/pooled-library/broadgpp-human-kinome/ or visit http://www.broadinstitute.org/rnai/public/ for detailed protocols and information.
How to cite: PFKFB3 gRNA (BRDN0001146230) was a gift from John Doench & David Root (Addgene plasmid # 76462 ; http://n2t.net/addgene:76462 ; RRID:Addgene_76462)
