[The description below was written by a language model from this plasmid's Addgene catalogue record and pLannotate feature annotations shown in this document.]
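Description:
PFKFB3 gRNA (BRDN0001146230) is a third-generation lentiviral guide RNA plasmid built on the lentiGuide-Puro backbone and designed to direct Streptococcus pyogenes Cas9 to the human PFKFB3 gene (also known as IPFK2, PFK2 or iPFK-2). It is propagated in E. coli as a high-copy plasmid through a ColE1/pUC-type origin and selected with ampicillin via the β-lactamase gene. The backbone also carries an f1 origin, an SV40 origin and poly(A) signal, and remnants of a lac/T7/T3 cloning region.

The transfer cassette runs from an RSV promoter fused to a truncated HIV-1 5' LTR, which makes genomic RNA production Tat-independent, through the Ψ packaging signal with a partial gag sequence and the Rev response element. It ends in a self-inactivating ΔU3 3' LTR. Inside this region, a human U6 RNA polymerase III promoter drives the PFKFB3-specific spacer, which sits in the short gap between the annotated promoter and the Cas9 gRNA scaffold. A cPPT/CTS element follows, then an EF-1α core promoter with its intron A expressing puromycin N-acetyltransferase for selection of transduced mammalian cells. A WPRE boosts transcript expression.

The plasmid does not encode Cas9, so it must be paired with a separate Cas9 vector such as lentiCas9-Blast or used in cells that already express the nuclease. The guide was designed against the PFKFB3 reference transcript and is part of a human kinome gRNA collection, available here as an individual clone for knocking out PFKFB3 by lentiviral delivery.
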