Features (pLannotate 1.2.2; 29 found; start..end, strand, type, name):
     14..80      +  CDS            small t antigen (fragment): SV40 (simian virus 40) small t antigen
    106..317     +  promoter       EF-1α core promoter: core promoter for human elongation factor EF-1α
    318..1256    +  intron         EF-1α intron A: intron upstream of the start codon of human EF-1α
   1278..1877    +  CDS            PuroR (fragment): puromycin N-acetyltransferase; pac from Streptomyces; confers resistance to puromycin
   1893..2481    +  misc_feature   WPRE: woodchuck hepatitis virus posttranscriptional regulatory element
   2532..2551    +  misc_feature   cPPT/CTS (fragment): central polypurine tract and central termination sequence of HIV-1
   2553..2786    +  LTR            3' LTR (ΔU3): self-inactivating 3' long terminal repeat (LTR) from HIV-1
   2864..2985    +  polyA_signal   SV40 poly(A) signal: SV40 polyadenylation signal
   3025..3160    +  rep_origin     SV40 ori: SV40 origin of replication
   3181..3199    -  promoter       T7 promoter: promoter for bacteriophage T7 RNA polymerase
   3207..3362    +  CDS            lacZα (fragment): LacZα fragment of β-galactosidase; lacZ fragment
   3367..3795    +  rep_origin     f1 ori (sequence partly withheld): f1 bacteriophage origin of replication; arrow indicates direction of (+) strand synthesis
   3848..3952    +  promoter       AmpR promoter: bla
   3953..4813    +  CDS            AmpR: β-lactamase; bla; confers resistance to ampicillin, carbenicillin, and related antibiotics
   4984..5572    +  rep_origin     ori: high-copy-number ColE1/pMB1/pBR322/pUC origin of replication
   5755..5847    +  CDS            lacI (fragment): lac repressor; lacI; The lac repressor binds to the lac operator to inhibit transcription in E. coli. This inhibition can be relieved by adding lactose or isopropyl-β-D-thiogalactopyranoside (IPTG).
   5860..5881    +  protein_bind   CAP binding site: CAP binding activates transcription in the presence of cAMP. E. coli catabolite activator protein
   5896..5926    +  promoter       lac promoter: promoter for the E. coli lac operon
   5934..5950    +  protein_bind   lac operator: The lac repressor binds to the lac operator to inhibit transcription in E. coli. This inhibition can be relieved by adding lactose or isopropyl-β-D-thiogalactopyranoside (IPTG). lac repressor encoded by lacI
   5995..6013    +  promoter       T3 promoter: promoter for bacteriophage T3 RNA polymerase
   6041..6267    +  promoter       RSV promoter: Rous sarcoma virus enhancer/promoter
   6268..6448    +  LTR            5' LTR (truncated): truncated 5' long terminal repeat (LTR) from HIV-1
   6495..6620    +  misc_feature   HIV-1 Ψ: packaging signal of human immunodeficiency virus type 1
   6604..6967    +  CDS            HIV-1 gag (fragment): gag protein from human immunodeficiency virus 1; gag
   7113..7346    +  misc_feature   RRE: The Rev response element (RRE) of HIV-1 allows for Rev-dependent mRNA export from the nucleus to the cytoplasm.
   7723..7749    +  CDS            Rev (fragment): human immunodeficiency virus 1 (HIV-1) Rev protein; rev; enhances nuclear export of unspliced and incompletely spliced viral mRNAs
   7753..7993    +  promoter       U6 promoter: RNA polymerase III promoter for human U6 snRNA
   8023..8098    +  misc_RNA       gRNA scaffold: guide RNA scaffold for the Streptococcus pyogenes CRISPR/Cas9 system
   8154..8271    +  misc_feature   cPPT/CTS: central polypurine tract and central termination sequence of HIV-1
>Addgene plasmid #76462 | PFKFB3 gRNA (BRDN0001146230) | addgene full sequence | sequence record 185884 | Addgene Assembled Sequence
CCCGGGTGCAAAGATGGATAAAGTTTTAAACAGAGAGGAATCTTTGCAGCTAATGGACCTTCTAGGTCTT
GAAAGGAGTGGGAATTGGCTCCGGTGCCCGTCAGTGGGCAGAGCGCACATCGCCCACAGTCCCCGAGAAG
TTGGGGGGAGGGGTCGGCAATTGATCCGGTGCCTAGAGAAGGTGGCGCGGGGTAAACTGGGAAAGTGATG
TCGTGTACTGGCTCCGCCTTTTTCCCGAGGGTGGGGGAGAACCGTATATAAGTGCAGTAGTCGCCGTGAA
CGTTCTTTTTCGCAACGGGTTTGCCGCCAGAACACAGGTAAGTGCCGTGTGTGGTTCCCGCGGGCCTGGC
CTCTTTACGGGTTATGGCCCTTGCGTGCCTTGAATTACTTCCACCTGGCTGCAGTACGTGATTCTTGATC
CCGAGCTTCGGGTTGGAAGTGGGTGGGAGAGTTCGAGGCCTTGCGCTTAAGGAGCCCCTTCGCCTCGTGC
TTGAGTTGAGGCCTGGCCTGGGCGCTGGGGCCGCCGCGTGCGAATCTGGTGGCACCTTCGCGCCTGTCTC
GCTGCTTTCGATAAGTCTCTAGCCATTTAAAATTTTTGATGACCTGCTGCGACGCTTTTTTTCTGGCAAG
ATAGTCTTGTAAATGCGGGCCAAGATCTGCACACTGGTATTTCGGTTTTTGGGGCCGCGGGCGGCGACGG
GGCCCGTGCGTCCCAGCGCACATGTTCGGCGAGGCGGGGCCTGCGAGCGCGGCCACCGAGAATCGGACGG
GGGTAGTCTCAAGCTGGCCGGCCTGCTCTGGTGCCTGGCCTCGCGCCGCCGTGTATCGCCCCGCCCTGGG
CGGCAAGGCTGGCCCGGTCGGCACCAGTTGCGTGAGCGGAAAGATGGCCGCTTCCCGGCCCTGCTGCAGG
GAGCTCAAAATGGAGGACGCGGCGCTCGGGAGAGCGGGCGGGTGAGTCACCCACACAAAGGAAAAGGGCC
TTTCCGTCCTCAGCCGTCGCTTCATGTGACTCCACGGAGTACCGGGCGCCGTCCAGGCACCTCGATTAGT
TCTCGAGCTTTTGGAGTACGTCGTCTTTAGGTTGGGGGGAGGGGTTTTATGCGATGGAGTTTCCCCACAC
TGAGTGGGTGGAGACTGAAGTTAGGCCAGCTTGGCACTTGATGTAATTCTCCTTGGAATTTGCCCTTTTT
GAGTTTGGATCTTGGTTCATTCTCAAGCCTCAGACAGTGGTTCAAAGTTTTTTTCTTCCATTTCAGGTGT
CGTGACGTACGGCCACCATGACCGAGTACAAGCCCACGGTGCGCCTCGCCACCCGCGACGACGTCCCCAG
GGCCGTACGCACCCTCGCCGCCGCGTTCGCCGACTACCCCGCCACGCGCCACACCGTCGATCCGGACCGC
CACATCGAGCGGGTCACCGAGCTGCAAGAACTCTTCCTCACGCGCGTCGGGCTCGACATCGGCAAGGTGT
GGGTCGCGGACGACGGCGCCGCCGTGGCGGTCTGGACCACGCCGGAGAGCGTCGAAGCGGGGGCGGTGTT
CGCCGAGATCGGCCCGCGCATGGCCGAGTTGAGCGGTTCCCGGCTGGCCGCGCAGCAACAGATGGAAGGC
CTCCTGGCGCCGCACCGGCCCAAGGAGCCCGCGTGGTTCCTGGCCACCGTCGGAGTCTCGCCCGACCACC
AGGGCAAGGGTCTGGGCAGCGCCGTCGTGCTCCCCGGAGTGGAGGCGGCCGAGCGCGCCGGGGTGCCCGC
CTTCCTGGAGACCTCCGCGCCCCGCAACCTCCCCTTCTACGAGCGGCTCGGCTTCACCGTCACCGCCGAC
GTCGAGGTGCCCGAAGGACCGCGCACCTGGTGCATGACCCGCAAGCCCGGTGCCTGAACGCGTTAAGTCG
ACAATCAACCTCTGGATTACAAAATTTGTGAAAGATTGACTGGTATTCTTAACTATGTTGCTCCTTTTAC
GCTATGTGGATACGCTGCTTTAATGCCTTTGTATCATGCTATTGCTTCCCGTATGGCTTTCATTTTCTCC
TCCTTGTATAAATCCTGGTTGCTGTCTCTTTATGAGGAGTTGTGGCCCGTTGTCAGGCAACGTGGCGTGG
TGTGCACTGTGTTTGCTGACGCAACCCCCACTGGTTGGGGCATTGCCACCACCTGTCAGCTCCTTTCCGG
GACTTTCGCTTTCCCCCTCCCTATTGCCACGGCGGAACTCATCGCCGCCTGCCTTGCCCGCTGCTGGACA
GGGGCTCGGCTGTTGGGCACTGACAATTCCGTGGTGTTGTCGGGGAAATCATCGTCCTTTCCTTGGCTGC
TCGCCTGTGTTGCCACCTGGATTCTGCGCGGGACGTCCTTCTGCTACGTCCCTTCGGCCCTCAATCCAGC
GGACCTTCCTTCCCGCGGCCTGCTGCCGGCTCTGCGGCCTCTTCCGCGTCTTCGCCTTCGCCCTCAGACG
AGTCGGATCTCCCTTTGGGCCGCCTCCCCGCGTCGACTTTAAGACCAATGACTTACAAGGCAGCTGTAGA
TCTTAGCCACTTTTTAAAAGAAAAGGGGGGACTGGAAGGGCTAATTCACTCCCAACGAAGACAAGATCTG
CTTTTTGCTTGTACTGGGTCTCTCTGGTTAGACCAGATCTGAGCCTGGGAGCTCTCTGGCTAACTAGGGA
ACCCACTGCTTAAGCCTCAATAAAGCTTGCCTTGAGTGCTTCAAGTAGTGTGTGCCCGTCTGTTGTGTGA
CTCTGGTAACTAGAGATCCCTCAGACCCTTTTAGTCAGTGTGGAAAATCTCTAGCAGTACGTATAGTAGT
TCATGTCATCTTATTATTCAGTATTTATAACTTGCAAAGAAATGAATATCAGAGAGTGAGAGGAACTTGT
TTATTGCAGCTTATAATGGTTACAAATAAAGCAATAGCATCACAAATTTCACAAATAAAGCATTTTTTTC
ACTGCATTCTAGTTGTGGTTTGTCCAAACTCATCAATGTATCTTATCATGTCTGGCTCTAGCTATCCCGC
CCCTAACTCCGCCCATCCCGCCCCTAACTCCGCCCAGTTCCGCCCATTCTCCGCCCCATGGCTGACTAAT
TTTTTTTATTTATGCAGAGGCCGAGGCCGCCTCGGCCTCTGAGCTATTCCAGAAGTAGTGAGGAGGCTTT
TTTGGAGGCCTAGGGACGTACCCAATTCGCCCTATAGTGAGTCGTATTACGCGCGCTCACTGGCCGTCGT
TTTACAACGTCGTGACTGGGAAAACCCTGGCGTTACCCAACTTAATCGCCTTGCAGCACATCCCCCTTTC
GCCAGCTGGCGTAATAGCGAAGAGGCCCGCACCGATCGCCCTTCCCAACAGTTGCGCAGCCTGAATGGCG
AATGGG
[124 nt withheld, positions 3367-3490]
C
[91 nt withheld, positions 3492-3582]
A
[49 nt withheld, positions 3584-3632]
CCTTTGACGTTGGAGTCCACGTTCTTT
[37 nt withheld, positions 3660-3696]
ACCCTATCTCGGTCTATTCTTTTGATTTATAAGGGATTTTGCCGATTTCGGCCTATTGGTTAAAAAATGA
GCTGATTTAACAAAAATTTAACGCGAATTTTAACAAAATATTAACGCTTACAATTTAGGTGGCACTTTTC
GGGGAAATGTGCGCGGAACCCCTATTTGTTTATTTTTCTAAATACATTCAAATATGTATCCGCTCATGAG
ACAATAACCCTGATAAATGCTTCAATAATATTGAAAAAGGAAGAGTATGAGTATTCAACATTTCCGTGTC
GCCCTTATTCCCTTTTTTGCGGCATTTTGCCTTCCTGTTTTTGCTCACCCAGAAACGCTGGTGAAAGTAA
AAGATGCTGAAGATCAGTTGGGTGCACGAGTGGGTTACATCGAACTGGATCTCAACAGCGGTAAGATCCT
TGAGAGTTTTCGCCCCGAAGAACGTTTTCCAATGATGAGCACTTTTAAAGTTCTGCTATGTGGCGCGGTA
TTATCCCGTATTGACGCCGGGCAAGAGCAACTCGGTCGCCGCATACACTATTCTCAGAATGACTTGGTTG
AGTACTCACCAGTCACAGAAAAGCATCTTACGGATGGCATGACAGTAAGAGAATTATGCAGTGCTGCCAT
AACCATGAGTGATAACACTGCGGCCAACTTACTTCTGACAACGATCGGAGGACCGAAGGAGCTAACCGCT
TTTTTGCACAACATGGGGGATCATGTAACTCGCCTTGATCGTTGGGAACCGGAGCTGAATGAAGCCATAC
CAAACGACGAGCGTGACACCACGATGCCTGTAGCAATGGCAACAACGTTGCGCAAACTATTAACTGGCGA
ACTACTTACTCTAGCTTCCCGGCAACAATTAATAGACTGGATGGAGGCGGATAAAGTTGCAGGACCACTT
CTGCGCTCGGCCCTTCCGGCTGGCTGGTTTATTGCTGATAAATCTGGAGCCGGTGAGCGTGGGTCTCGCG
GTATCATTGCAGCACTGGGGCCAGATGGTAAGCCCTCCCGTATCGTAGTTATCTACACGACGGGGAGTCA
GGCAACTATGGATGAACGAAATAGACAGATCGCTGAGATAGGTGCCTCACTGATTAAGCATTGGTAACTG
TCAGACCAAGTTTACTCATATATACTTTAGATTGATTTAAAACTTCATTTTTAATTTAAAAGGATCTAGG
TGAAGATCCTTTTTGATAATCTCATGACCAAAATCCCTTAACGTGAGTTTTCGTTCCACTGAGCGTCAGA
CCCCGTAGAAAAGATCAAAGGATCTTCTTGAGATCCTTTTTTTCTGCGCGTAATCTGCTGCTTGCAAACA
AAAAAACCACCGCTACCAGCGGTGGTTTGTTTGCCGGATCAAGAGCTACCAACTCTTTTTCCGAAGGTAA
CTGGCTTCAGCAGAGCGCAGATACCAAATACTGTTCTTCTAGTGTAGCCGTAGTTAGGCCACCACTTCAA
GAACTCTGTAGCACCGCCTACATACCTCGCTCTGCTAATCCTGTTACCAGTGGCTGCTGCCAGTGGCGAT
AAGTCGTGTCTTACCGGGTTGGACTCAAGACGATAGTTACCGGATAAGGCGCAGCGGTCGGGCTGAACGG
GGGGTTCGTGCACACAGCCCAGCTTGGAGCGAACGACCTACACCGAACTGAGATACCTACAGCGTGAGCT
ATGAGAAAGCGCCACGCTTCCCGAAGGGAGAAAGGCGGACAGGTATCCGGTAAGCGGCAGGGTCGGAACA
GGAGAGCGCACGAGGGAGCTTCCAGGGGGAAACGCCTGGTATCTTTATAGTCCTGTCGGGTTTCGCCACC
TCTGACTTGAGCGTCGATTTTTGTGATGCTCGTCAGGGGGGCGGAGCCTATGGAAAAACGCCAGCAACGC
GGCCTTTTTACGGTTCCTGGCCTTTTGCTGGCCTTTTGCTCACATGTTCTTTCCTGCGTTATCCCCTGAT
TCTGTGGATAACCGTATTACCGCCTTTGAGTGAGCTGATACCGCTCGCCGCAGCCGAACGACCGAGCGCA
GCGAGTCAGTGAGCGAGGAAGCGGAAGAGCGCCCAATACGCAAACCGCCTCTCCCCGCGCGTTGGCCGAT
TCATTAATGCAGCTGGCACGACAGGTTTCCCGACTGGAAAGCGGGCAGTGAGCGCAACGCAATTAATGTG
AGTTAGCTCACTCATTAGGCACCCCAGGCTTTACACTTTATGCTTCCGGCTCGTATGTTGTGTGGAATTG
TGAGCGGATAACAATTTCACACAGGAAACAGCTATGACCATGATTACGCCAAGCGCGCAATTAACCCTCA
CTAAAGGGAACAAAAGCTGGAGCTGCAAGCTTAATGTAGTCTTATGCAATACTCTTGTAGTCTTGCAACA
TGGTAACGATGAGTTAGCAACATGCCTTACAAGGAGAGAAAAAGCACCGTGCATGCCGATTGGTGGAAGT
AAGGTGGTACGATCGTGCCTTATTAGGAAGGCAACAGACGGGTCTGACATGGATTGGACGAACCACTGAA
TTGCCGCATTGCAGAGATATTGTATTTAAGTGCCTAGCTCGATACATAAACGGGTCTCTCTGGTTAGACC
AGATCTGAGCCTGGGAGCTCTCTGGCTAACTAGGGAACCCACTGCTTAAGCCTCAATAAAGCTTGCCTTG
AGTGCTTCAAGTAGTGTGTGCCCGTCTGTTGTGTGACTCTGGTAACTAGAGATCCCTCAGACCCTTTTAG
TCAGTGTGGAAAATCTCTAGCAGTGGCGCCCGAACAGGGACTTGAAAGCGAAAGGGAAACCAGAGGAGCT
CTCTCGACGCAGGACTCGGCTTGCTGAAGCGCGCACGGCAAGAGGCGAGGGGCGGCGACTGGTGAGTACG
CCAAAAATTTTGACTAGCGGAGGCTAGAAGGAGAGAGATGGGTGCGAGAGCGTCAGTATTAAGCGGGGGA
GAATTAGATCGCGATGGGAAAAAATTCGGTTAAGGCCAGGGGGAAAGAAAAAATATAAATTAAAACATAT
AGTATGGGCAAGCAGGGAGCTAGAACGATTCGCAGTTAATCCTGGCCTGTTAGAAACATCAGAAGGCTGT
AGACAAATACTGGGACAGCTACAACCATCCCTTCAGACAGGATCAGAAGAACTTAGATCATTATATAATA
CAGTAGCAACCCTCTATTGTGTGCATCAAAGGATAGAGATAAAAGACACCAAGGAAGCTTTAGACAAGAT
AGAGGAAGAGCAAAACAAAAGTAAGACCACCGCACAGCAAGCGGCCGCTGATCTTCAGACCTGGAGGAGG
AGATATGAGGGACAATTGGAGAAGTGAATTATATAAATATAAAGTAGTAAAAATTGAACCATTAGGAGTA
GCACCCACCAAGGCAAAGAGAAGAGTGGTGCAGAGAGAAAAAAGAGCAGTGGGAATAGGAGCTTTGTTCC
TTGGGTTCTTGGGAGCAGCAGGAAGCACTATGGGCGCAGCGTCAATGACGCTGACGGTACAGGCCAGACA
ATTATTGTCTGGTATAGTGCAGCAGCAGAACAATTTGCTGAGGGCTATTGAGGCGCAACAGCATCTGTTG
CAACTCACAGTCTGGGGCATCAAGCAGCTCCAGGCAAGAATCCTGGCTGTGGAAAGATACCTAAAGGATC
AACAGCTCCTGGGGATTTGGGGTTGCTCTGGAAAACTCATTTGCACCACTGCTGTGCCTTGGAATGCTAG
TTGGAGTAATAAATCTCTGGAACAGATTTGGAATCACACGACCTGGATGGAGTGGGACAGAGAAATTAAC
AATTACACAAGCTTAATACACTCCTTAATTGAAGAATCGCAAAACCAGCAAGAAAAGAATGAACAAGAAT
TATTGGAATTAGATAAATGGGCAAGTTTGTGGAATTGGTTTAACATAACAAATTGGCTGTGGTATATAAA
ATTATTCATAATGATAGTAGGAGGCTTGGTAGGTTTAAGAATAGTTTTTGCTGTACTTTCTATAGTGAAT
AGAGTTAGGCAGGGATATTCACCATTATCGTTTCAGACCCACCTCCCAACCCCGAGGGGACCCAGAGAGG
GCCTATTTCCCATGATTCCTTCATATTTGCATATACGATACAAGGCTGTTAGAGAGATAATTAGAATTAA
TTTGACTGTAAACACAAAGATATTAGTACAAAATACGTGACGTAGAAAGTAATAATTTCTTGGGTAGTTT
GCAGTTTTAAAATTATGTTTTAAAATGGACTATCATATGCTTACCGTAACTTGAAAGTATTTCGATTTCT
TGGCTTTATATATCTTGTGGAAAGGACGAAACACCGAGATGGTACGCGGCTGCACGGTTTTAGAGCTAGA
AATAGCAAGTTAAAATAAGGCTAGTCCGTTATCAACTTGAAAAAGTGGCACCGAGTCGGTGCTTTTTTAA
GCTTGGCGTAACTAGATCTTGAGACAAATGGCAGTATTCATCCACAATTTTAAAAGAAAAGGGGGGATTG
GGGGGTACAGTGCAGGGGAAAGAATAGTAGACATAATAGCAACAGACATACAAACTAAAGAATTACAAAA
ACAAATTACAAAAATTCAAAATTTTCGGGTTTATTACAGGGACAGCAGAGATCCACTTTGGCGCCGGCTC
GAGGGGG
