>Addgene plasmid #76462 | PFKFB3 gRNA (BRDN0001146230) | depositor partial sequence | sequence record 143922 | Target Sequence
AGATGGTACGCGGCTGCACG
