>Addgene plasmid #76462 | PFKFB3 gRNA (BRDN0001146230) | addgene partial sequence | sequence record 185883 | hU6-F
TAGAAAGTAATAATTTCTTGGGTAGTTTGCAGTTTTAAAATTATGTTTTAAAATGGACTATCATATGCTT
ACCGTAACTTGAAAGTATTTCGATTTCTTGGCTTTATATATCTTGTGGAAAGGACGAAACACCGAGATGG
TACGCGGCTGCACGTTTTAGAGCTAGAAATAGCAAGTTAAAATAAGGCTAGTCCGTTATCAACTTGAAAA
AGTGGCACCGAGTCGGTGCTTTTTTAAGCTTGGCGTAACTAGATCTTGAGACAAATGGCAGTATTCATCC
ACAATTTTAAAAGAAAAGGGGGGATTGGGGGGTACAGTGCAGGGGAAAGAATAGTAGACATAATAGCAAC
AGACATACAAACTAAAGAATTACAAAAACAAATTACAAAAATTCAAAATTTTCGGGTTTATTACAGGGAC
AGCAGAGATCCACTTTGGCGCCGGCTCGAGGGGGCCCGGGTGCAAAGATGGATAAAGTTTTAAACAGAGA
GGAATCTTTGCAGCTAATGGACCTTCTAGGTCTTGAAAGGAGTGGGAATTGGCTCCGGTGCCCGTCAGTG
GGCAGAGCGC
